Addgene plasmid #152086: pGBW-m4134220
Purpose: Mammalian expression plasmid for SARS-CoV-2 leader protein
Depositing lab: Ginkgo Bioworks & Benjie Chen. Depositing organization: Ginkgo Bioworks.
Backbone
  Vector backbone: pTwist_CMV_Hygro_6
  Backbone size w/o insert (bp): 6525
  Vector type: Mammalian Expression
  Selectable markers: Hygromycin
Growth in bacteria
  Bacterial resistance: Ampicillin, 100 μg/mL
  Growth temperature: 37°C
  Growth strain: DH5alpha
  Copy number: High Copy
Gene/Insert
  Gene/Insert name: SARS-CoV-2 leader protein
  Species: Severe acute respiratory syndrome coronavirus 2
  Insert size (bp): 533
  Mutation: wt
  Entrez Gene: ORF1ab (a.k.a. GU280_gp01)
  Promoter: CMV
  Tag / fusion protein: Cleavable TEV;6xHis-003 (C terminal on backbone)
  Cloning method: Unknown
Resource information
  A portion of this plasmid was derived from a plasmid made by: GinkgoBioworks
Depositor comments: NCBI reference sequence: YP_009725297.1
How to cite: pGBW-m4134220 was a gift from Ginkgo Bioworks & Benjie Chen (Addgene plasmid # 152086 ; http://n2t.net/addgene:152086 ; RRID:Addgene_152086)
