[The description below was written by a language model from this plasmid's Addgene catalogue record and pLannotate feature annotations shown in this document.]
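Description:
pGBW-m4134220 is a mammalian expression plasmid built on the pTwist_CMV_Hygro_6 backbone and carrying the wild-type SARS-CoV-2 leader protein, the N-terminal cleavage product of the ORF1ab/ORF1a polyprotein (commonly called nsp1). The roughly 0.53 kb insert lies at the start of the 7.1 kb sequence record. The automated annotation matches it to a fragment of the SARS-CoV-2 replicase polyprotein 1a. The nsp10 function text attached to that match is generic text for the polyprotein entry and does not describe this insert. Expression is driven by CMV immediate-early elements, with the CMV enhancer and annotated CMV promoter segments sitting just upstream across the circular junction. According to the catalogue, the coding sequence is fused at its C terminus to a backbone-encoded TEV-cleavable 6xHis tag. The feature table annotates the 6xHis tag shortly after the insert but does not separately call the TEV site. An SV40 poly(A) signal is annotated downstream of the tag, although it is called on the reverse strand.

The plasmid is propagated in E. coli through a high-copy ColE1/pUC-type origin and an ampicillin resistance gene (AmpR). For selection in mammalian cells, a separate cassette places the hygromycin B phosphotransferase gene under the human ubiquitin C promoter, followed by a synthetic poly(A) signal. The expression region is flanked by 5' and 3' β-globin insulator elements, along with T7 and rrnG terminators and an additional synthetic poly(A) signal. These presumably shield the cassette from read-through transcription and neighbouring regulatory influences. The construct suits transient or hygromycin-selected expression of the leader protein in mammalian cells. The His tag allows affinity purification or detection, and TEV cleavage allows the tag to be removed afterwards.
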