Features (pLannotate 1.2.2; 20 found; start..end, strand, type, name):
      5..541     +  CDS            R1A_SARS2 (fragment) (sequence partly withheld): Experimental evidence at protein level: Swiss-Prot protein existence level 1. [Non-structural protein 10]: Plays a pivotal role in viral transcription by stimulating both nsp14 3'-5' exoribonuclease and nsp16 2'-O-methyltransferase activities. Therefore plays an essential role in viral mRNAs cap methylation. From Severe acute respiratory syndrome coronavirus 2 (2019-nCoV) (SARS-CoV-2).
    563..580     +  CDS            6xHis: 6xHis affinity tag
    649..770     -  polyA_signal   SV40 poly(A) signal: SV40 polyadenylation signal
    793..862     -  CDS            large T antigen (fragment): large T antigen from SV40 (simian virus 40)
    885..931     +  terminator     T7 terminator: transcription terminator for bacteriophage T7 RNA polymerase
    961..1097    +  terminator     rrnG terminator: transcription terminator from the E. coli ribosomal RNA rrnG operon (Albrechtsen et al., 1991)
   1142..1213    +  misc_feature   3' β-globin insulator: insulator downstream of the human β-globin locus (Farrell et al., 2002)
   1439..2027    -  rep_origin     ori: high-copy-number ColE1/pMB1/pBR322/pUC origin of replication
   2199..2263    -  CDS            bla(M) (fragment): β-lactamase lacking the signal sequence; bla(M); allows cytosolic expression of β-lactamase
   2527..3736    +  promoter       UbC promoter: human ubiquitin C promoter
   3746..4767    +  CDS            HygR (fragment): hygromycin B phosphotransferase confers resistance to hygromycin
   4795..4843    +  polyA_signal   poly(A) signal: synthetic polyadenylation signal
   5109..5969    +  CDS            AmpR: β-lactamase; bla; confers resistance to ampicillin, carbenicillin, and related antibiotics
   5982..6118    +  terminator     rrnG terminator: transcription terminator from the E. coli ribosomal RNA rrnG operon (Albrechtsen et al., 1991)
   6263..6334    +  misc_feature   5' β-globin insulator: insulator upstream of the human β-globin locus (Farrell et al., 2002)
   6339..6385    -  terminator     T7 terminator: transcription terminator for bacteriophage T7 RNA polymerase
   6403..6451    -  polyA_signal   poly(A) signal: synthetic polyadenylation signal
   6532..6835    +  enhancer       CMV enhancer: human cytomegalovirus immediate early enhancer
   6908..6925    -  promoter       CMV promoter (fragment): human cytomegalovirus (CMV) immediate early promoter
   6988..7039    +  promoter       CMVd2 promoter: truncated human cytomegalovirus (CMV) immediate early promoter that yields moderately reduced expression relative to the full-length promoter
>Addgene plasmid #152086 | pGBW-m4134220 | depositor full sequence | sequence record 295098 | Full Sequence
CACCATGGAGAGCCTTGTCCCTGGTTTCAAC
[348 nt withheld, positions 32-379]
AACGGTAATAAAGGAGCTGGTGGCCATAGTTACGGCGCCGATCTAAAGTCATTTGACTTAGGCGACGAGC
TTGGCACTGATCCTTATGAAGATTTTCAAGAAAACTGGAACACTAAACATAGCAGTGGTGTTACCCGTGA
ACTCATGCGTGAGCTTAACGGAGAAAACCTTTACTTTCAGTCGCACCATCACCATCACCATTAAGGATCC
GCAGGCCTCTGCTAGCTTGACTGACTGAGATACAGCGTACCTTCAGCTCACAGACATGATAAGATACATT
GATGAGTTTGGACAAACCACAACTAGAATGCAGTGAAAAAAATGCTTTATTTGTGAAATTTGTGATGCTA
TTGCTTTATTTGTAACCATTATAAGCTGCAATAAACAAGTTAACAACAACAATTGCATTCATTTTATGTT
TCAGGTTCAGGGGGAGGTGTGGGAGGTTTTTTAAAGCAAGTAAAACCTCTACAAATGTGGTATTGGCCCA
TCTCTATCGGTATCGTAGCATAACCCCTTGGGGCCTCTAAACGGGTCTTGAGGGGTTTTTTGTGCCCCTC
GGGCCGGATTGCTATCTACCGGCATTGGCGCAGAAAAAAATGCCTGATGCGACGCTGCGCGTCTTATACT
CCCACATATGCCAGATTCAGCAACGGATACGGCTTCCCCAACTTGCCCACTTCCATACGTGTCCTCCTTA
CCAGAAATTTATCCTTAAGGTCGTCAGCTATCCTGCAGGCGATCTCTCGATTTCGATCAAGACATTCCTT
TAATGGTCTTTTCTGGACACCACTAGGGGTCAGAAGTAGTTCATCAAACTTTCTTCCCTCCCTAATCTCA
TTGGTTACCTTGGGCTATCGAAACTTAATTAACCAGTCAAGTCAGCTACTTGGCGAGATCGACTTGTCTG
GGTTTCGACTACGCTCAGAATTGCGTCAGTCAAGTTCGATCTGGTCCTTGCTATTGCACCCGTTCTCCGA
TTACGAGTTTCATTTAAATCATGTGAGCAAAAGGCCAGCAAAAGGCCAGGAACCGTAAAAAGGCCGCGTT
GCTGGCGTTTTTCCATAGGCTCCGCCCCCCTGACGAGCATCACAAAAATCGACGCTCAAGTCAGAGGTGG
CGAAACCCGACAGGACTATAAAGATACCAGGCGTTTCCCCCTGGAAGCTCCCTCGTGCGCTCTCCTGTTC
CGACCCTGCCGCTTACCGGATACCTGTCCGCCTTTCTCCCTTCGGGAAGCGTGGCGCTTTCTCATAGCTC
ACGCTGTAGGTATCTCAGTTCGGTGTAGGTCGTTCGCTCCAAGCTGGGCTGTGTGCACGAACCCCCCGTT
CAGCCCGACCGCTGCGCCTTATCCGGTAACTATCGTCTTGAGTCCAACCCGGTAAGACACGACTTATCGC
CACTGGCAGCAGCCACTGGTAACAGGATTAGCAGAGCGAGGTATGTAGGCGGTGCTACAGAGTTCTTGAA
GTGGTGGCCTAACTACGGCTACACTAGAAGAACAGTATTTGGTATCTGCGCTCTGCTGAAGCCAGTTACC
TTCGGAAAAAGAGTTGGTAGCTCTTGATCCGGCAAACAAACCACCGCTGGTAGCGGTGGTTTTTTTGTTT
GCAAGCAGCAGATTACGCGCAGAAAAAAAGGATCTCAAGAAGATCCTTTGATCTTTTCTACGGGGTCTGA
CGCTCAGTGGAACGAAAACTCACGTTAAGGGATTTTGGTCATGAGATTATCAAAAAGGATCTTCACCTAG
ATCCTTTTAAATTAAAAATGAAGTTTTAAATCAATCTAAAGTATATATGAGTAAACTTGGTCTGACAGTT
ACCAATGCTTAATCAGTGAGGCACCTATCTCAGCGATCTGTCTATTTCGTTCATCCATAGTTGCATTTAA
ATTTCCGAACTCTCCAAGGCCCTCGTCGGAAAATCTTCAAACCTTTCGTCCGATCCATCTTGCAGGCTAC
CTCTCGAACGAACTATCGCAAGTCTCTTGGCCGGCCTTGCGCCTTGGCTATTGCTTGGCAGCGCCTATCG
CCAGGTATTACTCCAATCCCGAATATCCGAGATCGGGATCACCCGAGAGAAGTTCAACCTACATCCTCAA
TCCCGATCTATCCGAGATCCGAGGAATATCGAAATCGGGGCGCGCCTGGCCTCCGCGCCGGGTTTTGGCG
CCTCCCGCGGGCGCCCCCCTCGTCACGGCGAGCGCTGCCACGTCAGACGAAGGGCGCAGGAGCGTCCTGA
TCCTTCCGCCCGGACGCTCAGGACAGCGGCCCGCTGCTCATAAGACTCGGCCTTAGAACCCCAGTATCAG
CAGAAGGACATTTTAGGACGGGACTTGGGTGACTCTAGGGCACTGGTTTTCTTTCCAGAGAGCGGAACAG
GCGAGGAAAAGTAGTCCCTTCTCGGCGATTCTGCGGAGGGATCTCCGTGGGGCGGTGAACGCCGATGATT
ATATAAGGACGCGCCGGGTGTGGCACAGCTAGTTCCGTCGCAGCCGGGATTTGGGTCGCGGTTCTTGTTT
GTGGATCGCTGTGATCGTCACTTGGTGAGTAGCGGGCTGCTGGGCTGGCCGGGGCTTTCGTGGCCGCCGG
GCCGCTCGGTGGGACGGAAGCGTGTGGAGAGACCGCCAAGGGCTGTAGTCTGGGTCCGCGAGCAAGGTTG
CCCTGAACTGGGGGTTGGGGGGAGCGCAGCAAAATGGCGGCTGTTCCCGAGTCTTGAATGGAAGACGCTT
GTGAGGCGGGCTGTGAGGTCGTTGAAACAAGGTGGGGGGCATGGTGGGCGGCAAGAACCCAAGGTCTTGA
GCCCTTCGCTAATGCGGGAAAGCTCTTATTCGGGTGAGATGGGCTGGGCACCATCTGGGGACCCTGACGT
GAAGTTTGTCACTGACTGGAGAACTCGGTTTGTCGTCTGTTGCGGGGGCGGCAGTTATGGCGGTGCCGTT
GGGCAGTGCACCCGTACCTTTGGGAGCGCGCGCCCTCGTCGTGTCGTGACGTCACCCGTTCTGTTGGCTT
ATAATGCAGGGTGGGGCCACCTGCCGGTAGGTGTGCGGTAGGCTTTTCTCCGTCGCAGGACGCAGGGTTC
GGGCCTAGGGTAGGCTCTCCTGAATCGACAGGCGCCGGACCTCTGGTGAGGGGAGGGATAAGTGAGGCGT
CAGTTTCTTTGGTCGGTTTTATGTACCTATCTTCTTAAGTAGCTGAAGCTCCGGTTTTGAACTATGCGCT
CGGGGTTGGCGAGTGTGTTTTGTGAAGTTTTTTAGGCACCTTTTGAAATGTAATCATTTGGGTCAATATG
TAATTTTCAGTGTTAGACTTGTAAATTGTCCGCTAAATTCTGGCCGTTTTTGGCTTTTTTGTTAGACAAC
ATGGGTAAAAAGCCTGAACTCACCGCGACGTCTGTCGAGAAGTTTCTGATCGAAAAGTTCGACAGCGTCT
CCGACCTGATGCAGCTCTCGGAGGGCGAAGAATCTCGTGCTTTCAGCTTCGATGTAGGAGGGCGTGGATA
TGTCCTGCGGGTAAATAGCTGCGCCGATGGTTTCTACAAAGATCGTTATGTTTATCGGCACTTTGCATCC
GCCGCGCTCCCGATTCCGGAAGTGCTTGACATTGGGGAGTTCAGCGAGAGCCTGACCTATTGCATCTCCC
GCCGTGCACAGGGTGTCACGTTGCAAGACCTGCCTGAAACCGAACTGCCCGCTGTTCTGCAGCCGGTCGC
GGAGGCAATGGATGCCATCGCTGCCGCCGATCTTAGCCAGACGAGCGGGTTCGGCCCATTCGGACCGCAA
GGAATCGGTCAATACACTACATGGCGTGATTTCATATGCGCGATTGCTGATCCCCATGTGTATCACTGGC
AAACTGTGATGGACGACACCGTCAGTGCGTCCGTCGCGCAGGCTCTCGATGAGCTGATGCTTTGGGCCGA
GGACTGCCCCGAAGTCCGGCACCTCGTGCACGCGGATTTCGGCTCCAACAATGTCCTGACGGACAATGGC
CGCATAACAGCGGTCATTGACTGGAGCGAGGCGATGTTCGGGGATTCCCAATACGAGGTCGCCAACATCT
TCTTCTGGAGGCCGTGGTTGGCTTGTATGGAGCAGCAGACGCGCTACTTCGAGCGGAGGCATCCGGAGCT
TGCAGGATCGCCCCGGCTCCGGGCGTATATGCTCCGCATTGGTCTTGACCAACTCTATCAGAGCTTGGTT
GACGGCAATTTCGATGATGCAGCTTGGGCGCAGGGTCGATGCGACGCAATCGTCCGATCCGGAGCCGGGA
CTGTCGGGCGTACACAAATCGCCCGCAGAAGCGCCGCCGTCTGGACCGATGGCTGTGTAGAAGTACTCGC
CGATAGTGGAAACCGACGCCCCAGCACTCGTCCGAGGGCAAAGGAATAAGCTAGTATGTAAGCCTAGTCT
TAGATAATAAAATCGCTATCCATCGAAGATGGATGTGTGTTGGTTTTTTGTGTGTGTAACGCTAGGCGCG
CCTGGTGTACCGAGAACGATCCTCTCAGTGCGAGTCTCGACGATCCATATCGTTGCTTGGCAGTCAGCCA
GTCGGAATCCAGCTTGGGACCCAGGAAGTCCAATCGTCAGATATTGTACTCAAGCCTGGTCACGGCAGCG
TACCGATCTGTTTAAACCTAGATATTGATAGTCTGATCGGTCAACGTATAATCGAGTCCTAGCTTTTGCA
AACATCTATCAAGAGACAGGATCAGCAGGAGGCTTTCGCATGAGTATTCAACATTTCCGTGTCGCCCTTA
TTCCCTTTTTTGCGGCATTTTGCCTTCCTGTTTTTGCTCACCCAGAAACGCTGGTGAAAGTAAAAGATGC
TGAAGATCAGTTGGGTGCGCGAGTGGGTTACATCGAACTGGATCTCAACAGCGGTAAGATCCTTGAGAGT
TTTCGCCCCGAAGAACGCTTTCCAATGATGAGCACTTTTAAAGTTCTGCTATGTGGCGCGGTATTATCCC
GTATTGACGCCGGGCAAGAGCAACTCGGTCGCCGCATACACTATTCTCAGAATGACTTGGTTGAGTATTC
ACCAGTCACAGAAAAGCATCTTACGGATGGCATGACAGTAAGAGAATTATGCAGTGCTGCCATAACCATG
AGTGATAACACTGCGGCCAACTTACTTCTGACAACGATTGGAGGACCGAAGGAGCTAACCGCTTTTTTGC
ACAACATGGGGGATCATGTAACTCGCCTTGATCGTTGGGAACCGGAGCTGAATGAAGCCATACCAAACGA
CGAGCGTGACACCACGATGCCTGTAGCAATGGCAACAACCTTGCGTAAACTATTAACTGGCGAACTACTT
ACTCTAGCTTCCCGGCAACAGTTGATAGACTGGATGGAGGCGGATAAAGTTGCAGGACCACTTCTGCGCT
CGGCCCTTCCGGCTGGCTGGTTTATTGCTGATAAATCTGGAGCCGGTGAGCGTGGGTCTCGCGGTATCAT
TGCAGCACTGGGGCCAGATGGTAAGCCCTCCCGTATCGTAGTTATCTACACGACGGGGAGTCAGGCAACT
ATGGATGAACGAAATAGACAGATCGCTGAGATAGGTGCCTCACTGATTAAGCATTGGTAACCGATTCTAG
GTGCATTGGCGCAGAAAAAAATGCCTGATGCGACGCTGCGCGTCTTATACTCCCACATATGCCAGATTCA
GCAACGGATACGGCTTCCCCAACTTGCCCACTTCCATACGTGTCCTCCTTACCAGAAATTTATCCTTAAG
ATCGTTTAAACTCGACTCTGGCTCTATCGAATCTCCGTCGTTTCGAGCTTACGCGAACAGCCGTGGCGCT
CATTTGCTCGTCGGGCATCGAATCTCGTCAGCTATCGTCAGCTTACCTTTTTGGCAGCGATCGCGGCTCC
CGACATCTTGGACCATTAGCTCCACAGGTATCTTCTTCCCTCTAGTGGTCATAACAGCAGCTTCAGCTAC
CTCTCAATTCAAAAAACCCCTCAAGACCCGTTTAGAGGCCCCAAGGGGTTATGCTATCAATCGTTGCGTT
ACACACACAAAAAACCAACACACATCCATCTTCGATGGATAGCGATTTTATTATCTAACTGCTGATCGAG
TGTAGCCAGATCTAGTAATCAATTACGGGGTCATTAGTTCATAGCCCATATATGGAGTTCCGCGTTACAT
AACTTACGGTAAATGGCCCGCCTGGCTGACCGCCCAACGACCCCCGCCCATTGACGTCAATAATGACGTA
TGTTCCCATAGTAACGCCAATAGGGACTTTCCATTGACGTCAATGGGTGGAGTATTTACGGTAAACTGCC
CACTTGGCAGTACATCAAGTGTATCATATGCCAAGTACGCCCCCTATTGACGTCAATGACGGTAAATGGC
CCGCCTGGCATTATGCCCAGTACATGACCTTATGGGACTTTCCTACTTGGCAGTACATCTACGTATTAGT
CATCGCTATTACCATGCTGATGCGGTTTTGGCAGTACATCAATGGGCGTGGATAGCGGTTTGACTCACGG
GGATTTCCAAGTCTCCACCCCATTGACGTCAATGGGAGTTTGTTTTGGCACCAAAATCAACGGGACTTTC
CAAAATGTCGTAACAACTCCGCCCCATTGACGCAAATGGGCGGTAGGCGTGTACGGTGGGAGGTCTATAT
AAGCAGAGCTGGTTTAGTGAACCGTCAGATCAGATCTTTGTCGATCCTACCATCCACTCGACACACCCGC
CAGCGGCCGC
